Addgene plasmid #12826: DCT.VV.Orf138
Purpose: This plasmid was designed for screening purposes and may contain discrepancies relative to the current canonical GenBank version of the gene.
Depositing lab: Jack Bennink & Jon Yewdell. Depositing organization: National Institute of Allergy and Infectious Diseases (NIAID). Publication: Identification of poxvirus CD8+ T cell determinants to enable rational design and characterization of smallpox vaccines. Tscharke DC, Karupiah G, Zhou J, Palmore T, Irvine KR, Haeryfar SM, Williams S, Sidney J, Sette A, Bennink JR, Yewdell JW. J Exp Med. 2005 January 3; 201(1): 95–104. 10.1084/jem.20041912 PubMed 15623576.
Backbone
  Vector backbone: pcDNA 3.1D V5-His-TOPO
  Backbone manufacturer: Invitrogen
  Backbone size w/o insert (bp): 5514
  Vector type: Mammalian Expression
  Selectable markers: Neomycin (select with G418)
Growth in bacteria
  Bacterial resistance: Ampicillin, 100 μg/mL
  Growth temperature: 37°C
  Growth strain: DH5alpha
  Copy number: High Copy
Gene/Insert
  Gene/Insert name: VV.Orf138 (alt names: secreted virulence factor; VV_WR_028)
  Species: Vaccinia Virus
  Insert size (bp): 354
  GenBank ID: 9790937
  Cloning method: Restriction Enzyme; 5′ cloning site BamHI (not destroyed); 3′ cloning site BamHI (not destroyed)
  Sequencing primers: 5′ Universal T7
Terms and licenses: Academic/Nonprofit Terms; Industry Terms: Not Available to Industry
Depositor comments: Please see the Vaccinia kit page ( https://www.addgene.org/vvorf/ ) for more information. The kit page contains the supplemental VVOrfData spreadsheet, which includes important information about this plasmid. The plasmid and insert names provided here relate only to this library. The name of the ORF (if present) in VACV strain Copenhagen and the name of the ORF (if annotated) in VACV strain WR sequence can be found in VVOrfData spreadsheet. Please note that the amino acid sequence given for each ORF in the spreadsheet may contain some errors. Additionally, changes from the expected sequence may be present in these plasmids. Please see Addgene's quality control sequence and sequencing notes in the VVOrfData spreadsheet before ordering this plasmid.
How to cite: DCT.VV.Orf138 was a gift from Jack Bennink & Jon Yewdell (Addgene plasmid # 12826 ; http://n2t.net/addgene:12826 ; RRID:Addgene_12826)
