[The description below was written by a language model from this plasmid's Addgene catalogue record.]
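Description:
DCT.VV.Orf138 is a mammalian expression plasmid built on the commercial pcDNA 3.1D V5-His-TOPO backbone (about 5.5 kb without insert) and carrying a 354 bp open reading frame from vaccinia virus. The insert is designated VV.Orf138 within its library, with the alternative names "secreted virulence factor" and VV_WR_028, and is recorded as flanked by intact BamHI sites on both sides. The plasmid is maintained at high copy in E. coli under ampicillin selection, and it carries a neomycin resistance marker that allows G418 selection of transfected mammalian cells. No feature table is provided, so the regulatory elements are not listed explicitly. Vectors of this backbone family generally drive the insert from a CMV immediate-early promoter, include a T7 promoter site upstream (consistent with the T7 sequencing primer listed), and offer C-terminal V5 and His tags. The record does not say whether this ORF is in frame with those tags.

The construct belongs to a library of individually cloned vaccinia virus ORFs made for screening, associated with work to identify poxvirus CD8+ T cell determinants for the design and characterization of smallpox vaccines. In that setting, each ORF is expressed in mammalian cells so that the viral protein can be tested as a source of antigen. The plasmid and insert names apply only within this library, and the corresponding ORF names in the Copenhagen and WR strains are given in a supplementary spreadsheet. The depositors caution that the clone was made for screening and may differ from the canonical reference sequence, so the insert should be checked against the available quality-control sequencing.
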