>Addgene plasmid #12826 | DCT.VV.Orf138 | addgene partial sequence | sequence record 19215 | T7 5'-TAATACGACTCACTATAGGG-3'
GTACCCTTCACCGAATTCCAGCTGACCACCATGAGGACTCTACTTATTAGATATATTCTTTGGAGAAATG
ACAACGATCAAACCTATTATAATGATGATTTTAAAAAGCTTATGTTGTTGGATGAATTGGTAGATGACGG
CGATGTATGTACATTGATTAAGAACATGAGAATGACGCTGTCCGACGGTCCATTGCTAGATAGATTGAAT
CAACCAGTTAATAATATAGAAGACGCTAAGCGAATGATCGCTATTAGTGCCAAAGTGGCTAGAGACATTG
GTGAACGTTCAGAAATTAGATGGGAAGAGTCATTCACCATACTCTTTAGGATGATTGAAACATATTTTGA
TGATCTAATGATTGATCTATATGGTGAAAAATAAGCAATTCCCGGGGATCCGAATAAAGGGTCAAGACAA
TTCTGCAGATATCCAGCACAGTGGCGGCCGCTCGAGTCTAGAGGGCCCGCGGTTCGAAGGTAAGCCTATC
CCTAACCCTCTCCTCGGTCTCGATTCTACGCGTACCGGTCATCATCACCATCACCATTGAGTTTAAACCC
GCTGATCAGCCTCGACTGTGCCTTCTAGTTGCCAGCCATCTGTTGTTTGCCCCTCCCCCGTGCCTTCCTT
GACCCTGGAAGGTGCCACTCCCACTGTCCTTTCCTAATAAAATGAGGAAATTGCATCGCATTGTCTGAGT
AGGTGTC
